Addgene plasmid #188632: pHR FGFR1-CD3ε-FusionRed
Purpose: Human FGFR1 labeled with CD3ε ITAMs for monitoring with CD3ε/ZtSH2 pYtag biosensor
Depositing lab: Jared Toettcher. Depositing organization: Princeton University. Publication: pYtags enable spatiotemporal measurements of receptor tyrosine kinase signaling in living cells. Farahani PE, Yang X, Mesev EV, Fomby KA, Brumbaugh-Reed EH, Bashor CJ, Nelson CM, Toettcher JE. Elife. 2023 May 22;12:e82863. doi: 10.7554/eLife.82863. PubMed 37212240.
Backbone
  Vector backbone: pHR
  Total vector size (bp): 12459
  Vector type: Mammalian Expression, Lentiviral
Growth in bacteria
  Bacterial resistance: Ampicillin, 100 μg/mL
  Growth temperature: 37°C
  Growth strain: NEB Stable
  Copy number: Unknown
Gene/Insert
  Gene/Insert name: FGFR1
  Species: H. sapiens (human), Synthetic
  Insert size (bp): 3516
  Entrez Gene: FGFR1 (a.k.a. BFGFR, CD331, CEK, ECCL, FGFBR, FGFR-1, FLG, FLT-2, FLT2, HBGFR, HH2, HRTFDS, KAL2, N-SAM, OGD, bFGF-R-1)
  Promoter: SFFV
  Tag / fusion protein: CD3ε-FusionRed (C terminal on insert)
  Cloning method: Gibson Cloning
  Sequencing primers: 5′ ccgacagactgagtcgcccggg; 3′ ccagaggttgattatcgataagc
Terms and licenses: Academic/Nonprofit Terms; Industry Terms: Not Available to Industry
Depositor comments: Please visit https://doi.org/10.1101/2022.08.13.503850 for bioRxiv preprint.
How to cite: pHR FGFR1-CD3ε-FusionRed was a gift from Jared Toettcher (Addgene plasmid # 188632 ; http://n2t.net/addgene:188632 ; RRID:Addgene_188632)
