[The description below was written by a language model from this plasmid's Addgene catalogue record and the feature table of its GenBank file.]
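Description:
pHR FGFR1-CD3ε-FusionRed is a lentiviral transfer plasmid for mammalian expression, built on the HIV-1-derived pHR backbone. It is propagated in E. coli through a high-copy ColE1/pUC-type origin with ampicillin selection (beta-lactamase). The catalogue lists it at about 12.5 kb, and the held sequence record is slightly longer than the stated size. The viral portion runs from a full-length HIV-1 LTR (auto-labelled as a 3′ LTR but sitting in the upstream position) through the Psi packaging signal, the Rev response element and the cPPT/CTS. After the expression cassette come a WPRE and a U3-deleted, self-inactivating 3′ LTR. These elements allow the genomic RNA to be packaged when helper functions are supplied in trans, exported in a Rev-dependent manner, and integrated without regenerating an active viral promoter. The backbone also carries an SV40 promoter/origin, small t intron and SV40 polyadenylation signal outside the LTRs. No mammalian drug-selection marker is annotated.

The payload is driven by the SFFV promoter and encodes human FGFR1 fused at its C terminus to a synthetic CD3ε ITAM segment followed by the monomeric red fluorescent protein FusionRed. The feature table annotates only FusionRed within this open reading frame. The FGFR1 and CD3ε portions are known from the catalogue fields, and the short reverse-strand 6xHis and Factor Xa annotations are probably incidental sequence matches. According to the stated purpose, the ITAM tyrosines act as a "pYtag": they report receptor activity to a partner ZtSH2 biosensor supplied separately, while FusionRed marks the receptor's level and location. The construct is used for live-cell, spatiotemporal monitoring of FGFR1 receptor tyrosine kinase signalling.
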