LOCUS       Exported 12503 bp ds-DNA circular SYN 16-AUG-2022
DEFINITION  Human FGFR1 labeled with CD3-epsilon ITAMs for monitoring with
            CD3-epsilon/ZtSH2 pYtag biosensor.
ACCESSION   .
VERSION     .
KEYWORDS    pHR FGFR1-CD3-epsilon-FusionRed
SOURCE      synthetic DNA construct
  ORGANISM  synthetic DNA construct
REFERENCE   1 (bases 1 to 12503)
  AUTHORS   Farahani PE, Yang X, Mesev E, Fomby K, Bashor C, Nelson CM,
            Toettcher JE
  TITLE     pYtags enable spatiotemporal measurements of receptor tyrosine
            kinase signaling in living cells
  JOURNAL   bioRxiv (2022)
REFERENCE   2 (bases 1 to 12503)
  AUTHORS   .
  TITLE     Direct Submission
  JOURNAL   Exported Aug 16, 2022 from SnapGene Server 1.1.58
            http://www.snapgene.com
FEATURES             Location/Qualifiers
     source          1..12503
                     /organism="synthetic DNA construct"
                     /mol_type="other DNA"
     intron          1173..1238
                     /label=small t intron
                     /note="SV40 (simian virus 40) small t antigen intron"
     CDS             1368..1388
                     /codon_start=1
                     /product="nuclear localization signal of SV40 (simian virus
                     40) large T antigen"
                     /label=SV40 NLS
                     /translation="PKKKRKV"
     polyA_signal    1813..1947
                     /label=SV40 poly(A) signal
                     /note="SV40 polyadenylation signal"
     primer_bind     complement(1850..1869)
                     /label=SV40pA-R
                     /note="SV40 polyA, reverse primer"
     primer_bind     1904..1923
                     /label=EBV-rev
                     /note="SV40 polyA terminator, reverse primer"
     LTR             2115..2748
                     /label=3' LTR
                     /note="3' long terminal repeat (LTR) from HIV-1"
     misc_feature    2795..2920
                     /label=HIV-1 Psi
                     /note="packaging signal of human immunodeficiency virus
                     type 1"
     misc_feature    3417..3650
                     /label=RRE
                     /note="The Rev response element (RRE) of HIV-1 allows for
                     Rev-dependent mRNA export from the nucleus to the
                     cytoplasm."
     CDS             3835..3879
                     /codon_start=1
                     /product="antigenic peptide corresponding to amino acids
                     655 to 669 of the HIV envelope protein gp41 (Lutje Hulsik
                     et al., 2013)"
                     /label=gp41 peptide
                     /note="recognized by the 2H10 single-chain llama nanobody"
                     /translation="KNEQELLELDKWASL"
     misc_feature    4164..4281
                     /label=cPPT/CTS
                     /note="central polypurine tract and central termination
                     sequence of HIV-1"
     promoter        4434..4841
                     /label=SFFV promoter
                     /note="spleen focus-forming virus long terminal repeat
                     (LTR) promoter"
     CDS             complement(5286..5303)
                     /codon_start=1
                     /product="6xHis affinity tag"
                     /label=6xHis
                     /translation="HHHHHH"
     CDS             7676..8371
                     /codon_start=1
                     /product="monomeric red fluorescent protein optimized for
                     use as a fusion tag (Shemiakina et al., 2012)"
                     /label=FusionRed
                     /note="mammalian codon-optimized"
                     /translation="MVSELIKENMPMKLYMEGTVNNHHFKCTSEGEGKPYEGTQTMRIK
                     VVEGGPLPFAFDILATSFMYGSRTFIKHPPGIPDFFKQSFPEGFTWERVTTYEDGGVLT
                     ATQDTSLQDGCLIYNVKVRGVNFPANGPVMQKKTLGWEASTETMYPADGGLEGACDMAL
                     KLVGGGHLICNLETTYRSKKPATNLKMPGVYNVDHRLERIKEADDETYVEQHEVAVARY
                     STGGAGDGGK"
     misc_feature    8481..9069
                     /label=WPRE
                     /note="woodchuck hepatitis virus posttranscriptional
                     regulatory element"
     primer_bind     complement(8534..8554)
                     /label=WPRE-R
                     /note="WPRE, reverse primer"
     CDS             complement(8952..8963)
                     /codon_start=1
                     /product="Factor Xa recognition and cleavage site"
                     /label=Factor Xa site
                     /translation="IEGR"
     primer_bind     complement(9072..9088)
                     /label=KS primer
                     /note="common sequencing primer, one of multiple similar
                     variants"
     primer_bind     complement(9073..9089)
                     /label=pBluescriptKS
                     /note="For pBluescript vector"
     LTR             9179..9412
                     /label=3' LTR (Delta-U3)
                     /note="self-inactivating 3' long terminal repeat (LTR) from
                     HIV-1"
     promoter        complement(9437..9455)
                     /label=SP6 promoter
                     /note="promoter for bacteriophage SP6 RNA polymerase"
     primer_bind     complement(9438..9455)
                     /label=SP6
                     /note="SP6 promoter, forward primer"
     primer_bind     complement(9745..9764)
                     /label=pBRrevBam
                     /note="pBR322 vectors, tet region, downstream of BamHI,
                     reverse primer"
     primer_bind     complement(9978..9997)
                     /label=pRS-marker
                     /note="pRS vectors, use to sequence yeast selectable
                     marker"
     primer_bind     10097..10119
                     /label=pGEX 3'
                     /note="pGEX vectors, reverse primer"
     primer_bind     complement(10157..10175)
                     /label=pBRforEco
                     /note="pBR322 vectors, upsteam of EcoRI site, forward
                     primer"
     promoter        10243..10347
                     /gene="bla"
                     /label=AmpR promoter
     CDS             10348..11208
                     /codon_start=1
                     /gene="bla"
                     /product="beta-lactamase"
                     /label=AmpR
                     /note="confers resistance to ampicillin, carbenicillin, and
                     related antibiotics"
                     /translation="MSIQHFRVALIPFFAAFCLPVFAHPETLVKVKDAEDQLGARVGYI
                     ELDLNSGKILESFRPEERFPMMSTFKVLLCGAVLSRIDAGQEQLGRRIHYSQNDLVEYS
                     PVTEKHLTDGMTVRELCSAAITMSDNTAANLLLTTIGGPKELTAFLHNMGDHVTRLDRW
                     EPELNEAIPNDERDTTMPVAMATTLRKLLTGELLTLASRQQLIDWMEADKVAGPLLRSA
                     LPAGWFIADKSGAGERGSRGIIAALGPDGKPSRIVVIYTTGSQATMDERNRQIAEIGAS
                     LIKHW"
     primer_bind     complement(10566..10585)
                     /label=Amp-R
                     /note="Ampicillin resistance gene, reverse primer"
     rep_origin      11379..11967
                     /direction=RIGHT
                     /label=ori
                     /note="high-copy-number ColE1/pMB1/pBR322/pUC origin of
                     replication"
     primer_bind     11868..11887
                     /label=pBR322ori-F
                     /note="pBR322 origin, forward primer"
     primer_bind     12121..12138
                     /label=L4440
                     /note="L4440 vector, forward primer"
     primer_bind     complement(12208..12228)
                     /label=pBABE 3'
                     /note="SV40 enhancer, reverse primer for pBABE vectors"
     promoter        12213..39
                     /label=SV40 promoter
                     /note="SV40 enhancer and early promoter"
     rep_origin      12393..25
                     /label=SV40 ori
                     /note="SV40 origin of replication"
     primer_bind     12455..12474
                     /label=SV40pro-F
                     /note="SV40 promoter/origin, forward primer"
ORIGIN
        1 tagtgaggag gcttttttgg aggcctaggc ttttgcaaaa agcttggaca caagacaggc
       61 ttgcgagata tgtttgagaa taccacttta tcccgcgtca gggagaggca gtgcgtaaaa
      121 agacgcggac tcatgtgaaa tactggtttt tagtgcgcca gatctctata atctcgcgca
      181 acctattttc ccctcgaaca ctttttaagc cgtagataaa caggctggga cacttcacat
      241 gagcgaaaaa tacatcgtca cctgggacat gttgcagatc catgcacgta aactcgcaag
      301 ccgactgatg ccttctgaac aatggaaagg cattattgcc gtaagccgtg gcggtctgta
      361 ccgggtgcgt tactggcgcg tgaactgggt attcgtcatg tcgataccgt ttgtatttcc
      421 agctacgatc acgacaacca gcgcgagctt aaagtgctga aacgcgcaga aggcgatggc
      481 gaaggcttca tcgttattga tgacctggtg gataccggtg gtactgcggt tgcgattcgt
      541 gaaatgtatc caaaagcgca ctttgtcacc atcttcgcaa aaccggctgg tcgtccgctg
      601 gttgatgact atgttgttga tatcccgcaa gatacctgga ttgaacagcc gtgggatatg
      661 ggcgtcgtat tcgtcccgcc aatctccggt cgctaatctt ttcaacgcct ggcactgccg
      721 ggcgttgttc tttttaactt caggcgggtt acaatagttt ccagtaagta ttctggaggc
      781 tgcatccatg acacaggcaa acctgagcga aaccctgttc aaaccccgct ttaaacatcc
      841 tgaaacctcg acgctagtcc gccgctttaa tcacggcgca caaccgcctg tgcagtcggc
      901 ccttgatggt aaaaccatcc ctcactggta tcgcatgatt aaccgtctga tgtggatctg
      961 gcgcggcatt gacccacgcg aaatcctcga cgtccaggca cgtattgtga tgagcgatgc
     1021 cgaacgtacc gacgatgatt tatacgatac ggtgattggc taccgtggcg gcaactggat
     1081 ttatgagtgg gccccggatc tttgtgaagg aaccttactt ctgtggtgtg acataattgg
     1141 acaaactacc tacagagatt taaagctcta aggtaaatat aaaattttta agtgtataat
     1201 gtgttaaact actgattcta attgtttgtg tattttagat tccaacctat ggaactgatg
     1261 aatgggagca gtggtggaat gcctttaatg aggaaaacct gttttgctca gaagaaatgc
     1321 catctagtga tgatgaggct actgctgact ctcaacattc tactcctcca aaaaagaaga
     1381 gaaaggtaga agaccccaag gactttcctt cagaattgct aagttttttg agtcatgctg
     1441 tgtttagtaa tagaactctt gcttgctttg ctatttacac cacaaaggaa aaagctgcac
     1501 tgctatacaa gaaaattatg gaaaaatatt ctgtaacctt tataagtagg cataacagtt
     1561 ataatcataa catactgttt tttcttactc cacacaggca tagagtgtct gctattaata
     1621 actatgctca aaaattgtgt acctttagct ttttaatttg taaaggggtt aataaggaat
     1681 atttgatgta tagtgccttg actagagatc ataatcagcc ataccacatt tgtagaggtt
     1741 ttacttgctt taaaaaacct cccacacctc cccctgaacc tgaaacataa aatgaatgca
     1801 attgttgttg ttaacttgtt tattgcagct tataatggtt acaaataaag caatagcatc
     1861 acaaatttca caaataaagc atttttttca ctgcattcta gttgtggttt gtccaaactc
     1921 atcaatgtat cttatcatgt ctggatcaac tggataactc aagctaacca aaatcatccc
     1981 aaacttccca ccccataccc tattaccact gccaattacc tgtggtttca tttactctaa
     2041 acctgtgatt cctctgaatt attttcattt taaagaaatt gtatttgtta aatatgtact
     2101 acaaacttag tagttggaag ggctaattca ctcccaaaga agacaagata tccttgatct
     2161 gtggatctac cacacacaag gctacttccc tgattagcag aactacacac cagggccagg
     2221 ggtcagatat ccactgacct ttggatggtg ctacaagcta gtaccagttg agccagataa
     2281 ggtagaagag gccaataaag gagagaacac cagcttgtta caccctgtga gcctgcatgg
     2341 gatggatgac ccggagagag aagtgttaga gtggaggttt gacagccgcc tagcatttca
     2401 tcacgtggcc cgagagctgc atccggagta cttcaagaac tgctgatatc gagcttgcta
     2461 caagggactt tccgctgggg actttccagg gaggcgtggc ctgggcggga ctggggagtg
     2521 gcgagccctc agatcctgca tataagcagc tgctttttgc ctgtactggg tctctctggt
     2581 tagaccagat ctgagcctgg gagctctctg gctaactagg gaacccactg cttaagcctc
     2641 aataaagctt gccttgagtg cttcaagtag tgtgtgcccg tctgttgtgt gactctggta
     2701 actagagatc cctcagaccc ttttagtcag tgtggaaaat ctctagcagt ggcgcccgaa
     2761 cagggacttg aaagcgaaag ggaaaccaga ggagctctct cgacgcagga ctcggcttgc
     2821 tgaagcgcgc acggcaagag gcgaggggcg gcgactggtg agtacgccaa aaattttgac
     2881 tagcggaggc tagaaggaga gagatgggtg cgagagcgtc agtattaagc gggggagaat
     2941 tagatcgcga tgggaaaaaa ttcggttaag gccaggggga aagaaaaaat ataaattaaa
     3001 acatatagta tgggcaagca gggagctaga acgattcgca gttaatcctg gcctgttaga
     3061 aacatcagaa ggctgtagac aaatactggg acagctacaa ccatcccttc agacaggatc
     3121 agaagaactt agatcattat ataatacagt agcaaccctc tattgtgtgc atcaaaggat
     3181 agagataaaa gacaccaagg aagctttaga caagatagag gaagagcaaa acaaaagtaa
     3241 gaccaccgca cagcaagcgg ccggccgctg atcttcagac ctggaggagg agatatgagg
     3301 gacaattgga gaagtgaatt atataaatat aaagtagtaa aaattgaacc attaggagta
     3361 gcacccacca aggcaaagag aagagtggtg cagagagaaa aaagagcagt gggaatagga
     3421 gctttgttcc ttgggttctt gggagcagca ggaagcacta taggcgcagc gtcaatgacg
     3481 ctgacggtac aggccagaca attattgtct ggtatagtgc agcagcagaa caatttgctg
     3541 agggctattg aggcgcaaca gcatctgttg caactcacag tctggggcat caagcagctc
     3601 caggcaagaa tcctggctgt ggaaagatac ctaaaggatc aacagctcct ggggatttgg
     3661 ggttgctctg gaaaactcat ttgcaccact gctgtgcctt ggaatgctag ttggagtaat
     3721 aaatctctgg aacagatttg gaatcacacg acctggatgg agtgggacag agaaattaac
     3781 aattacacaa gcttaataca ctccttaatt gaagaatcgc aaaaccagca agaaaagaat
     3841 gaacaagaat tattggaatt agataaatgg gcaagtttgt ggaattggtt taacataaca
     3901 aattggctgt ggtatataaa attattcata atgatagtag gaggcttggt aggtttaaga
     3961 atagtttttg ctgtactttc tatagtgaat agagttaggc agggatattc accattatcg
     4021 tttcagaccc acctcccaac cccgagggga cccgacaggc ccgaaggaat agaagaagaa
     4081 ggtggagaga gagacagaga cagatccatt cgattagtga acggatctcg acggtatcgc
     4141 caaatggcag tattcatcca caattttaaa agaaaagggg ggattggggg gtacagtgca
     4201 ggggaaagaa tagtagacat aatagcaaca gacatacaaa ctaaagaatt acaaaaacaa
     4261 attacaaaaa ttcaaaattt tcgggtttat tacagggaca gcagagatcc agtttggatc
     4321 gataagcttg atatcgaatt cctgcagccc cgataaaata aaagatttta tttagtctcc
     4381 agaaaaaggg gggaatgaaa gaccccacct gtaggtttgg caagctagct gcagtaacgc
     4441 cattttgcaa ggcatggaaa aataccaaac caagaataga gaagttcaga tcaagggcgg
     4501 gtacatgaaa atagctaacg ttgggccaaa caggatatct gcggtgagca gtttcggccc
     4561 cggcccgggg ccaagaacag atggtcaccg cagtttcggc cccggcccga ggccaagaac
     4621 agatggtccc cagatatggc ccaaccctca gcagtttctt aagacccatc agatgtttcc
     4681 aggctccccc aaggacctga aatgaccctg cgccttattt gaattaacca atcagcctgc
     4741 ttctcgcttc tgttcgcgcg cttctgcttc ccgagctcta taaaagagct cacaacccct
     4801 cactcggcgc gccagtcctc cgacagactg agtcgcccgg gggggatctg gagctctcga
     4861 gaattctcac gcgtcaagtg gagcaaggca ggtggacagt ggatccatgt ggagctggaa
     4921 gtgcctcctc ttctgggctg tgctggtcac agccacactc tgcaccgcta ggccgtcccc
     4981 gaccttgcct gaacaagccc agccctgggg agcccctgtg gaagtggagt ccttcctggt
     5041 ccaccccggt gacctgctgc agcttcgctg tcggctgcgg gacgatgtgc agagcatcaa
     5101 ctggctgcgg gacggggtgc agctggcgga aagcaaccgc acccgcatca caggggagga
     5161 ggtggaggtg caggactccg tgcccgcaga ctccggcctc tatgcttgcg taaccagcag
     5221 cccctcgggc agtgacacca cctacttctc cgtcaatgtt tcagatgctc tcccctcctc
     5281 ggaggatgat gatgatgatg atgactcctc ttcagaggag aaagaaacag ataacaccaa
     5341 accaaaccgt atgcccgtag ctccatattg gacatcccca gaaaagatgg aaaagaaatt
     5401 gcatgcagtg ccggctgcca agacagtgaa gttcaaatgc ccttccagtg ggaccccaaa
     5461 ccccacactg cgctggttga aaaatggcaa agaattcaaa cctgaccaca gaattggagg
     5521 ctacaaggtc cgttatgcca cctggagcat cataatggac tctgtggtgc cctctgacaa
     5581 gggcaactac acctgcattg tggagaatga gtacggcagc atcaaccaca cataccagct
     5641 ggatgtcgtg gagcggtccc ctcaccggcc catcctgcaa gcagggttgc ccgccaacaa
     5701 aacagtggcc ctgggtagca acgtggagtt catgtgtaag gtgtacagtg acccgcagcc
     5761 gcacatccag tggctaaagc acatcgaggt gaatgggagc aagattggcc cagacaacct
     5821 gccttatgtc cagatcttga agactgctgg agttaatacc accgacaaag agatggaggt
     5881 gcttcactta agaaatgtct cctttgagga cgcaggggag tatacgtgct tggcgggtaa
     5941 ctctatcgga ctctcccatc actctgcatg gttgaccgtt ctggaagccc tggaagagag
     6001 gccggcagtg atgacctcgc ccctgtacct ggagatcatc atctattgca caggggcctt
     6061 cctcatctcc tgcatggtgg ggtcggtcat cgtctacaag atgaagagtg gtaccaagaa
     6121 gagtgacttc cacagccaga tggctgtgca caagctggcc aagagcatcc ctctgcgcag
     6181 acaggtgtct gctgactcca gtgcatccat gaactctggg gttcttctgg ttcggccatc
     6241 acggctctcc tccagtggga ctcccatgct agcaggggtc tctgagtatg agcttcccga
     6301 agaccctcgc tgggagctgc ctcgggacag actggtctta ggcaaacccc tgggagaggg
     6361 ctgctttggg caggtggtgt tggcagaggc tatcgggctg gacaaggaca aacccaaccg
     6421 tgtgaccaaa gtggctgtga agatgttgaa gtcggacgca acagagaaag acttgtcaga
     6481 cctgatctca gaaatggaga tgatgaagat gatcgggaag cataagaata tcatcaacct
     6541 gctgggggcc tgcacgcagg atggtccctt gtatgtcatc gtggagtatg cctccaaggg
     6601 caacctgcgg gagtacctgc aggcccggag gcccccaggg ctggaatact gctacaaccc
     6661 cagccacaac ccagaggagc agctctcctc caaggacctg gtgtcctgcg cctaccaggt
     6721 ggcccgaggc atggagtatc tggcctccaa gaagtgcata caccgagacc tggcagccag
     6781 gaatgtcctg gtgacagagg acaatgtgat gaagatagca gactttggcc tcgcacggga
     6841 cattcaccac atcgactact ataaaaagac aaccaacggc cgactgcctg tgaagtggat
     6901 ggcacccgag gcattatttg accggatcta cacccaccag agtgatgtgt ggtctttcgg
     6961 ggtgctcctg tgggagatct tcactctggg cggctcccca taccccggtg tgcctgtgga
     7021 ggaacttttc aagctgctga aggagggtca ccgcatggac aagcccagta actgcaccaa
     7081 cgagctgtac atgatgatgc gggactgctg gcatgcagtg ccctcacaga gacccacctt
     7141 caagcagctg gtggaagacc tggaccgcat cgtggccttg acctccaacc aggagtacct
     7201 ggacctgtcc atgcccctgg accagtactc ccccagcttt cccgacaccc ggagctctac
     7261 gtgctcctca ggggaggatt ccgtcttctc tcatgagccg ctgcccgagg agccctgcct
     7321 gccccgacac ccagcccagc ttgccaatgg cggactcaaa cgccgcggct ctggttctcc
     7381 acctcccgtc cctaatcccg attatgagcc cattcggaaa ggtcaaagag atttgtatag
     7441 tggcctcaat caaagaagaa tcgggtcagg ttccggcccg ccgccagtcc caaaccccga
     7501 ctatgaacca atcaggaaag gccaacggga tttgtactca ggattgaatc agcgcaggat
     7561 aggttccggc tccgggccac cacccgtccc taacccagat tacgaaccca tacgcaaggg
     7621 acaacgcgat ctttacagcg gattgaacca acgacgaata ggatctggtt ctggcatggt
     7681 gagcgagctg attaaggaga acatgcccat gaagctgtac atggagggca ccgtgaacaa
     7741 ccaccacttc aagtgcacat ccgagggcga aggcaagccc tacgagggca cccagaccat
     7801 gagaatcaag gtcgtcgagg gcggccctct ccccttcgcc ttcgacatcc tggctaccag
     7861 cttcatgtac ggcagcagaa ccttcatcaa gcaccctccg ggcatccccg acttctttaa
     7921 gcagtccttc cctgagggct tcacatggga gagagtcacc acatacgaag acgggggcgt
     7981 gctgaccgct acccaggaca ccagcctcca ggacggctgc ctcatctaca acgtcaaggt
     8041 tagaggggtg aacttcccag ccaacggccc tgtgatgcag aagaaaacac tcggctggga
     8101 ggcctccacc gagacgatgt accccgctga cggcggcctg gaaggcgcat gtgacatggc
     8161 cctgaagctc gtgggcgggg gccacctgat ctgcaacctt gagaccacat acagatccaa
     8221 gaaacccgct acgaacctca agatgcccgg cgtctacaac gtggaccaca gactggaaag
     8281 aatcaaggag gccgacgatg agacctacgt cgagcagcac gaggtggctg tggccagata
     8341 ctctactggt ggcgctggtg atggaggtaa agcggccacg cgtgcggccg caactcccac
     8401 ctgcaacatg cgtgactgac tgaggccgcg actctagagt cgacctgcag gcatgcaagc
     8461 ttgatatcaa gcttatcgat aatcaacctc tggattacaa aatttgtgaa agattgactg
     8521 gtattcttaa ctatgttgct ccttttacgc tatgtggata cgctgcttta atgcctttgt
     8581 atcatgctat tgcttcccgt atggctttca ttttctcctc cttgtataaa tcctggttgc
     8641 tgtctcttta tgaggagttg tggcccgttg tcaggcaacg tggcgtggtg tgcactgtgt
     8701 ttgctgacgc aacccccact ggttggggca ttgccaccac ctgtcagctc ctttccggga
     8761 ctttcgcttt ccccctccct attgccacgg cggaactcat cgccgcctgc cttgcccgct
     8821 gctggacagg ggctcggctg ttgggcactg acaattccgt ggtgttgtcg gggaaatcat
     8881 cgtcctttcc ttggctgctc gcctgtgttg ccacctggat tctgcgcggg acgtccttct
     8941 gctacgtccc ttcggccctc aatccagcgg accttccttc ccgcggcctg ctgccggctc
     9001 tgcggcctct tccgcgtctt cgccttcgcc ctcagacgag tcggatctcc ctttgggccg
     9061 cctccccgca tcgataccgt cgacctcgag ggaattaatt cgagctcggt acctttaaga
     9121 ccaatgactt acaaggcagc tgtagatctt agccactttt taaaagaaaa ggggggactg
     9181 gaagggctaa ttcactccca acgaagacaa gatctgcttt ttgcttgtac tgggtctctc
     9241 tggttagacc agatctgagc ctgggagctc tctggctaac tagggaaccc actgcttaag
     9301 cctcaataaa gcttgccttg agtgcttcaa gtagtgtgtg cccgtctgtt gtgtgactct
     9361 ggtaactaga gatccctcag acccttttag tcagtgtgga aaatctctag cagcatctag
     9421 aattaattcc gtgtattcta tagtgtcacc taaatcgtat gtgtatgata cataaggtta
     9481 tgtattaatt gtagccgcgt tctaacgaca atatgtacaa gcctaattgt gtagcatctg
     9541 gcttactgaa gcagacccta tcatctctct cgtaaactgc cgtcagagtc ggtttggttg
     9601 gacgaacctt ctgagtttct ggtaacgccg tcccgcaccc ggaaatggtc agcgaaccaa
     9661 tcagcagggt catcgctagc cagatcctct acgccggacg catcgtggcc ggcatcaccg
     9721 gcgccacagg tgcggttgct ggcgcctata tcgccgacat caccgatggg gaagatcggg
     9781 ctcgccactt cgggctcatg agcgcttgtt tcggcgtggg tatggtggca ggccccgtgg
     9841 ccgggggact gttgggcgcc atctccttgc atgcaccatt ccttgcggcg gcggtgctca
     9901 acggcctcaa cctactactg ggctgcttcc taatgcagga gtcgcataag ggagagcgtc
     9961 gaatggtgca ctctcagtac aatctgctct gatgccgcat agttaagcca gccccgacac
    10021 ccgccaacac ccgctgacgc gccctgacgg gcttgtctgc tcccggcatc cgcttacaga
    10081 caagctgtga ccgtctccgg gagctgcatg tgtcagaggt tttcaccgtc atcaccgaaa
    10141 cgcgcgagac gaaagggcct cgtgatacgc ctatttttat aggttaatgt catgataata
    10201 atggtttctt agacgtcagg tggcactttt cggggaaatg tgcgcggaac ccctatttgt
    10261 ttatttttct aaatacattc aaatatgtat ccgctcatga gacaataacc ctgataaatg
    10321 cttcaataat attgaaaaag gaagagtatg agtattcaac atttccgtgt cgcccttatt
    10381 cccttttttg cggcattttg ccttcctgtt tttgctcacc cagaaacgct ggtgaaagta
    10441 aaagatgctg aagatcagtt gggtgcacga gtgggttaca tcgaactgga tctcaacagc
    10501 ggtaagatcc ttgagagttt tcgccccgaa gaacgttttc caatgatgag cacttttaaa
    10561 gttctgctat gtggcgcggt attatcccgt attgacgccg ggcaagagca actcggtcgc
    10621 cgcatacact attctcagaa tgacttggtt gagtactcac cagtcacaga aaagcatctt
    10681 acggatggca tgacagtaag agaattatgc agtgctgcca taaccatgag tgataacact
    10741 gcggccaact tacttctgac aacgatcgga ggaccgaagg agctaaccgc ttttttgcac
    10801 aacatggggg atcatgtaac tcgccttgat cgttgggaac cggagctgaa tgaagccata
    10861 ccaaacgacg agcgtgacac cacgatgcct gtagcaatgg caacaacgtt gcgcaaacta
    10921 ttaactggcg aactacttac tctagcttcc cggcaacaat taatagactg gatggaggcg
    10981 gataaagttg caggaccact tctgcgctcg gcccttccgg ctggctggtt tattgctgat
    11041 aaatctggag ccggtgagcg tgggtctcgc ggtatcattg cagcactggg gccagatggt
    11101 aagccctccc gtatcgtagt tatctacacg acggggagtc aggcaactat ggatgaacga
    11161 aatagacaga tcgctgagat aggtgcctca ctgattaagc attggtaact gtcagaccaa
    11221 gtttactcat atatacttta gattgattta aaacttcatt tttaatttaa aaggatctag
    11281 gtgaagatcc tttttgataa tctcatgacc aaaatccctt aacgtgagtt ttcgttccac
    11341 tgagcgtcag accccgtaga aaagatcaaa ggatcttctt gagatccttt ttttctgcgc
    11401 gtaatctgct gcttgcaaac aaaaaaacca ccgctaccag cggtggtttg tttgccggat
    11461 caagagctac caactctttt tccgaaggta actggcttca gcagagcgca gataccaaat
    11521 actgttcttc tagtgtagcc gtagttaggc caccacttca agaactctgt agcaccgcct
    11581 acatacctcg ctctgctaat cctgttacca gtggctgctg ccagtggcga taagtcgtgt
    11641 cttaccgggt tggactcaag acgatagtta ccggataagg cgcagcggtc gggctgaacg
    11701 gggggttcgt gcacacagcc cagcttggag cgaacgacct acaccgaact gagataccta
    11761 cagcgtgagc tatgagaaag cgccacgctt cccgaaggga gaaaggcgga caggtatccg
    11821 gtaagcggca gggtcggaac aggagagcgc acgagggagc ttccaggggg aaacgcctgg
    11881 tatctttata gtcctgtcgg gtttcgccac ctctgacttg agcgtcgatt tttgtgatgc
    11941 tcgtcagggg ggcggagcct atggaaaaac gccagcaacg cggccttttt acggttcctg
    12001 gccttttgct ggccttttgc tcacatgttc tttcctgcgt tatcccctga ttctgtggat
    12061 aaccgtatta ccgcctttga gtgagctgat accgctcgcc gcagccgaac gaccgagcgc
    12121 agcgagtcag tgagcgagga agcggaagag cgcccaatac gcaaaccgcc tctccccgcg
    12181 cgttggccga ttcattaatg cagctgtgga atgtgtgtca gttagggtgt ggaaagtccc
    12241 caggctcccc agcaggcaga agtatgcaaa gcatgcatct caattagtca gcaaccaggt
    12301 gtggaaagtc cccaggctcc ccagcaggca gaagtatgca aagcatgcat ctcaattagt
    12361 cagcaaccat agtcccgccc ctaactccgc ccatcccgcc cctaactccg cccagttccg
    12421 cccattctcc gccccatggc tgactaattt tttttattta tgcagaggcc gaggccgcct
    12481 cggcctctga gctattccag aag
//
