LOCUS       Exported 12459 bp ds-DNA circular SYN 05-JUL-2022
DEFINITION  synthetic circular DNA
ACCESSION   .
VERSION     .
KEYWORDS    .
SOURCE      synthetic DNA construct
  ORGANISM  recombinant plasmid
REFERENCE   1 (bases 1 to 12459)
  AUTHORS   Kaylan F
  TITLE     Direct Submission
  JOURNAL   Exported Tuesday, Jul 5, 2022 from SnapGene 5.2.5
            https://www.snapgene.com
FEATURES             Location/Qualifiers
     source          1..12459
                     /organism="recombinant plasmid"
                     /mol_type="other DNA"
     misc_feature    554..733
                     /gene="cPPT"
                     /label=cPPT
     promoter        766..1259
                     /gene="pSFFV"
                     /label=SFFV
                     /note="PROMOTER "
     primer_bind     complement(1290..1324)
                     /label=KF001
     primer_bind     1310..1343
                     /label=Fragment.FORa
     CDS             1325..3790
                     /codon_start=1
                     /label=FGFR1
                     /translation="MWSWKCLLFWAVLVTATLCTARPSPTLPEQAQPWGAPVEVESFLV
                     HPGDLLQLRCRLRDDVQSINWLRDGVQLAESNRTRITGEEVEVQDSVPADSGLYACVTS
                     SPSGSDTTYFSVNVSDALPSSEDDDDDDDSSSEEKETDNTKPNRMPVAPYWTSPEKMEK
                     KLHAVPAAKTVKFKCPSSGTPNPTLRWLKNGKEFKPDHRIGGYKVRYATWSIIMDSVVP
                     SDKGNYTCIVENEYGSINHTYQLDVVERSPHRPILQAGLPANKTVALGSNVEFMCKVYS
                     DPQPHIQWLKHIEVNGSKIGPDNLPYVQILKTAGVNTTDKEMEVLHLRNVSFEDAGEYT
                     CLAGNSIGLSHHSAWLTVLEALEERPAVMTSPLYLEIIIYCTGAFLISCMVGSVIVYKM
                     KSGTKKSDFHSQMAVHKLAKSIPLRRQVTVSADSSASMNSGVLLVRPSRLSSSGTPMLA
                     GVSEYELPEDPRWELPRDRLVLGKPLGEGCFGQVVLAEAIGLDKDKPNRVTKVAVKMLK
                     SDATEKDLSDLISEMEMMKMIGKHKNIINLLGACTQDGPLYVIVEYASKGNLREYLQAR
                     RPPGLEYCYNPSHNPEEQLSSKDLVSCAYQVARGMEYLASKKCIHRDLAARNVLVTEDN
                     VMKIADFGLARDIHHIDYYKKTTNGRLPVKWMAPEALFDRIYTHQSDVWSFGVLLWEIF
                     TLGGSPYPGVPVEELFKLLKEGHRMDKPSNCTNELYMMMRDCWHAVPSQRPTFKQLVED
                     LDRIVALTSNQEYLDLSMPLDQYSPSFPDTRSSTCSSGEDSVFSHEPLPEEPCLPRHPA
                     QLANGGLKRR"
     primer_bind     complement(3775..3805)
                     /label=Fragment.REVa
     primer_bind     3791..3823
                     /label=KF002
     CDS             3803..3886
                     /codon_start=1
                     /label=CD3-epsilon
                     /translation="PPPVPNPDYEPIRKGQRDLYSGLNQRRI"
     CDS             3902..3985
                     /codon_start=1
                     /label=CD3-epsilon
                     /translation="PPPVPNPDYEPIRKGQRDLYSGLNQRRI"
     CDS             4001..4084
                     /codon_start=1
                     /label=CD3-epsilon
                     /translation="PPPVPNPDYEPIRKGQRDLYSGLNQRRI"
     misc_feature    4100..4807
                     /label=Fusion Red
     misc_feature    4904..5495
                     /gene="wPRE"
                     /label=WPRE
     gene            6726..7586
                     /gene="AmpR"
                     /label=bla (AmpR)
                     /note="CDS "
ORIGIN
        1 tggggcatca agcagctcca ggcaagaatc ctggctgtgg aaagatacct aaaggatcaa
       61 cagctcctgg ggatttgggg ttgctctgga aaactcattt gcaccactgc tgtgccttgg
      121 aatgctagtt ggagtaataa atctctggaa cagatttgga atcacacgac ctggatggag
      181 tgggacagag aaattaacaa ttacacaagc ttaatacact ccttaattga agaatcgcaa
      241 aaccagcaag aaaagaatga acaagaatta ttggaattag ataaatgggc aagtttgtgg
      301 aattggttta acataacaaa ttggctgtgg tatataaaat tattcataat gatagtagga
      361 ggcttggtag gtttaagaat agtttttgct gtactttcta tagtgaatag agttaggcag
      421 ggatattcac cattatcgtt tcagacccac ctcccaaccc cgaggggacc cgacaggccc
      481 gaaggaatag aagaagaagg tggagagaga gacagagaca gatccattcg attagtgaac
      541 ggatctcgac ggtcgccaaa tggcagtatt catccacaat tttaaaagaa aaggggggat
      601 tggggggtac agtgcagggg aaagaatagt agacataata gcaacagaca tacaaactaa
      661 agaattacaa aaacaaatta caaaaattca aaattttcgg gtttattaca gggacagcag
      721 agatccagtt tggatcgata agcttgatat cgaattcctg cagccccgat aaaataaaag
      781 attttattta gtctccagaa aaagggggga atgaaagacc ccacctgtag gttatggcaa
      841 gctagctgca gtaacgccat tattgcaagg catggaaaaa taccaaacca agaatagaga
      901 agttcagatc aagggcgggt acatgaaaat agctaacgta gggccaaaca ggatatctgc
      961 ggtgagcagt ttcggccccg gcccggggcc aagaacagat ggtcaccgca gtttcggccc
     1021 cggcccgagg ccaagagcag atggtcccca gatatggccc aaccctcagc agtttcttaa
     1081 gacccatcag atgtttccag gctcccccaa ggacctgaaa tgaccctgcg ccttatttga
     1141 attaaccaat cagcctgctt ctcgcttctg ttcgcgcgct tctgcttccc gagctctata
     1201 aaagagctca caacccctca ctcggcgcgc cagtcctccg acagactgag tcgcccgggg
     1261 gggatctgga gctctcgaga attctcacgc gtcaagtgga gcaaggcagg tggacagtgg
     1321 atccatgtgg agctggaagt gcctcctctt ctgggctgtg ctggtcacag ccacactctg
     1381 caccgctagg ccgtccccga ccttgcctga acaagcccag ccctggggag cccctgtgga
     1441 agtggagtcc ttcctggtcc accccggtga cctgctgcag cttcgctgtc ggctgcggga
     1501 cgatgtgcag agcatcaact ggctgcggga cggggtgcag ctggcggaaa gcaaccgcac
     1561 ccgcatcaca ggggaggagg tggaggtgca ggactccgtg cccgcagact ccggcctcta
     1621 tgcttgcgta accagcagcc cctcgggcag tgacaccacc tacttctccg tcaatgtttc
     1681 agatgctctc ccctcctcgg aggatgatga tgatgatgat gactcctctt cagaggagaa
     1741 agaaacagat aacaccaaac caaaccgtat gcccgtagct ccatattgga catccccaga
     1801 aaagatggaa aagaaattgc atgcagtgcc ggctgccaag acagtgaagt tcaaatgccc
     1861 ttccagtggg accccaaacc ccacactgcg ctggttgaaa aatggcaaag aattcaaacc
     1921 tgaccacaga attggaggct acaaggtccg ttatgccacc tggagcatca taatggactc
     1981 tgtggtgccc tctgacaagg gcaactacac ctgcattgtg gagaatgagt acggcagcat
     2041 caaccacaca taccagctgg atgtcgtgga gcggtcccct caccggccca tcctgcaagc
     2101 agggttgccc gccaacaaaa cagtggccct gggtagcaac gtggagttca tgtgtaaggt
     2161 gtacagtgac ccgcagccgc acatccagtg gctaaagcac atcgaggtga atgggagcaa
     2221 gattggccca gacaacctgc cttatgtcca gatcttgaag actgctggag ttaataccac
     2281 cgacaaagag atggaggtgc ttcacttaag aaatgtctcc tttgaggacg caggggagta
     2341 tacgtgcttg gcgggtaact ctatcggact ctcccatcac tctgcatggt tgaccgttct
     2401 ggaagccctg gaagagaggc cggcagtgat gacctcgccc ctgtacctgg agatcatcat
     2461 ctattgcaca ggggccttcc tcatctcctg catggtgggg tcggtcatcg tctacaagat
     2521 gaagagtggt accaagaaga gtgacttcca cagccagatg gctgtgcaca agctggccaa
     2581 gagcatccct ctgcgcagac aggtaacagt gtctgctgac tccagtgcat ccatgaactc
     2641 tggggttctt ctggttcggc catcacggct ctcctccagt gggactccca tgctagcagg
     2701 ggtctctgag tatgagcttc ccgaagaccc tcgctgggag ctgcctcggg acagactggt
     2761 cttaggcaaa cccctgggag agggctgctt tgggcaggtg gtgttggcag aggctatcgg
     2821 gctggacaag gacaaaccca accgtgtgac caaagtggct gtgaagatgt tgaagtcgga
     2881 cgcaacagag aaagacttgt cagacctgat ctcagaaatg gagatgatga agatgatcgg
     2941 gaagcataag aatatcatca acctgctggg ggcctgcacg caggatggtc ccttgtatgt
     3001 catcgtggag tatgcctcca agggcaacct gcgggagtac ctgcaggccc ggaggccccc
     3061 agggctggaa tactgctaca accccagcca caacccagag gagcagctct cctccaagga
     3121 cctggtgtcc tgcgcctacc aggtggcccg aggcatggag tatctggcct ccaagaagtg
     3181 catacaccga gacctggcag ccaggaatgt cctggtgaca gaggacaatg tgatgaagat
     3241 agcagacttt ggcctcgcac gggacattca ccacatcgac tactataaaa agacaaccaa
     3301 cggccgactg cctgtgaagt ggatggcacc cgaggcatta tttgaccgga tctacaccca
     3361 ccagagtgat gtgtggtctt tcggggtgct cctgtgggag atcttcactc tgggcggctc
     3421 cccatacccc ggtgtgcctg tggaggaact tttcaagctg ctgaaggagg gtcaccgcat
     3481 ggacaagccc agtaactgca ccaacgagct gtacatgatg atgcgggact gctggcatgc
     3541 agtgccctca cagagaccca ccttcaagca gctggtggaa gacctggacc gcatcgtggc
     3601 cttgacctcc aaccaggagt acctggacct gtccatgccc ctggaccagt actcccccag
     3661 ctttcccgac acccggagct ctacgtgctc ctcaggggag gattccgtct tctctcatga
     3721 gccgctgccc gaggagccct gcctgccccg acacccagcc cagcttgcca atggcggact
     3781 caaacgccgc ggctctggtt ctccacctcc cgtccctaat cccgattatg agcccattcg
     3841 gaaaggtcaa agagatttgt atagtggcct caatcaaaga agaatcgggt caggttccgg
     3901 cccgccgcca gtcccaaacc ccgactatga accaatcagg aaaggccaac gggatttgta
     3961 ctcaggattg aatcagcgca ggataggttc cggctccggg ccaccacccg tccctaaccc
     4021 agattacgaa cccatacgca agggacaacg cgatctttac agcggattga accaacgacg
     4081 aataggatct ggttctggca tggtgagcga gctgattaag gagaacatgc ccatgaagct
     4141 gtacatggag ggcaccgtga acaaccacca cttcaagtgc acatccgagg gcgaaggcaa
     4201 gccctacgag ggcacccaga ccatgagaat caaggtcgtc gagggcggcc ctctcccctt
     4261 cgccttcgac atcctggcta ccagcttcat gtacggcagc agaaccttca tcaagcaccc
     4321 tccgggcatc cccgacttct ttaagcagtc cttccctgag ggcttcacat gggagagagt
     4381 caccacatac gaagacgggg gcgtgctgac cgctacccag gacaccagcc tccaggacgg
     4441 ctgcctcatc tacaacgtca aggttagagg ggtgaacttc ccagccaacg gccctgtgat
     4501 gcagaagaaa acactcggct gggaggcctc caccgagacg atgtaccccg ctgacggcgg
     4561 cctggaaggc gcatgtgaca tggccctgaa gctcgtgggc gggggccacc tgatctgcaa
     4621 ccttgagacc acatacagat ccaagaaacc cgctacgaac ctcaagatgc ccggcgtcta
     4681 caacgtggac cacagactgg aaagaatcaa ggaggccgac gatgagacct acgtcgagca
     4741 gcacgaggtg gctgtggcca gatactctac tggtggcgct ggtgatggag gtaaagcggc
     4801 cacgcgtgcg gccgcaactc ccacctgcaa catgcgtgac tgactgaggc cgcgactcta
     4861 gagtcgacct gcaggcatgc aagcttgata tcaagcttat cgataatcaa cctctggatt
     4921 acaaaatttg tgaaagattg actggtattc ttaactatgt tgctcctttt acgctatgtg
     4981 gatacgctgc tttaatgcct ttgtatcatg ctattgcttc ccgtatggct ttcattttct
     5041 cctccttgta taaatcctgg ttgctgtctc tttatgagga gttgtggccc gttgtcaggc
     5101 aacgtggcgt ggtgtgcact gtgtttgctg acgcaacccc cactggttgg ggcattgcca
     5161 ccacctgtca gctcctttcc gggactttcg ctttccccct ccctattgcc acggcggaac
     5221 tcatcgccgc ctgccttgcc cgctgctgga caggggctcg gctgttgggc actgacaatt
     5281 ccgtggtgtt gtcggggaaa tcatcgtcct ttccttggct gctcgcctgt gttgccacct
     5341 ggattctgcg cgggacgtcc ttctgctacg tcccttcggc cctcaatcca gcggaccttc
     5401 cttcccgcgg cctgctgccg gctctgcggc ctcttccgcg tcttcgcctt cgccctcaga
     5461 cgagtcggat ctccctttgg gccgcctccc cgcatcgata ccgtcgacca aggcagctgt
     5521 agatcttagc cactttttaa aagaaaaggg gggactggaa gggctaattc actcccaacg
     5581 aagacaagat ctgctttttg cttgtactgg gtctctctgg ttagaccaga tctgagcctg
     5641 ggagctctct ggctaactag ggaacccact gcttaagcct caataaagct tgccttgagt
     5701 gcttcaagta gtgtgtgccc gtctgttgtg tgactctggt aactagagat ccctcagacc
     5761 cttttagtca gtgtggaaaa tctctagcag catctagaat taattccgtg tattctatag
     5821 tgtcacctaa atcgtatgtg tatgatacat aaggttatgt attaattgta gccgcgttct
     5881 aacgacaata tgtacaagcc taattgtgta gcatctggct tactgaagca gaccctatca
     5941 tctctctcgt aaactgccgt cagagtcggt ttggttggac gaaccttctg agtttctggt
     6001 aacgccgtcc cgcacccgga aatggtcagc gaaccaatca gcagggtcat cgctagccag
     6061 atcctctacg ccggacgcat cgtggccggc atcaccggcg ccacaggtgc ggttgctggc
     6121 gcctatatcg ccgacatcac cgatggggaa gatcgggctc gccacttcgg gctcatgagc
     6181 gcttgtttcg gcgtgggtat ggtggcaggc cccgtggccg ggggactgtt gggcgccatc
     6241 tccttgcatg caccattcct tgcggcggcg gtgctcaacg gcctcaacct actactgggc
     6301 tgcttcctaa tgcaggagtc gcataaggga gagcgtcgaa tggtgcactc tcagtacaat
     6361 ctagctctga tgccgcatag ttaagccagc cccgacaccc gccaacaccc gctgacgcgc
     6421 cctgacgggc ttgtctgctc ccggcatccg cttacagaca agctgtgacc gtctccggga
     6481 gctgcatgtg tcagaggttt tcaccgtcat caccgaaacg cgcgagacga aagggcctcg
     6541 tgatacgcct atttttatag gttaatgtca tgataataat ggtttcttag acgtcaggtg
     6601 gcacttttcg gggaaatgtg cgcggaaccc ctatttgttt atttttctaa atacattcaa
     6661 atatgtatcc gctcatgaga caataaccct gataaatgct tcaataatat tgaaaaagga
     6721 agagtatgag tattcaacat ttccgtgtcg cccttattcc cttttttgcg gcattttgcc
     6781 ttcctgtttt tgctcaccca gaaacgctgg tgaaagtaaa agatgctgaa gatcagttgg
     6841 gtgcacgagt gggttacatc gaactggatc tcaacagcgg taagatcctt gagagttttc
     6901 gccccgaaga acgttttcca atgatgagca cttttaaagt tctgctatgt ggcgcggtat
     6961 tatcccgtat tgacgccggg caagagcaac tcggtcgccg catacactat tctcagaatg
     7021 acttggttga gtactcacca gtcacagaaa agcatcttac ggatggcatg acagtaagag
     7081 aattatgcag tgctgccata accatgagtg ataacactgc ggccaactta cttctgacaa
     7141 cgatcggagg accgaaggag ctaaccgctt ttttgcacaa catgggggat catgtaactc
     7201 gccttgatcg ttgggaaccg gagctgaatg aagccatacc aaacgacgag cgtgacacca
     7261 cgatgcctgt agcaatggca acaacgttgc gcaaactatt aactggcgaa ctacttactc
     7321 tagcttcccg gcaacaatta atagactgga tggaggcgga taaagttgca ggaccacttc
     7381 tgcgctcggc ccttccggct ggctggttta ttgctgataa atctggagcc ggtgagcgtg
     7441 ggtctcgcgg tatcattgca gcactggggc cagatggtaa gccctcccgt atcgtagtta
     7501 tctacacgac ggggagtcag gcaactatgg atgaacgaaa tagacagatc gctgagatag
     7561 gtgcctcact gattaagcat tggtaactgt cagaccaagt ttactcatat atactttaga
     7621 ttgatttaaa acttcatttt taatttaaaa ggatctaggt gaagatcctt tttgataatc
     7681 tcatgaccaa aatcccttaa cgtgagtttt cgttccactg agcgtcagac cccgtagaaa
     7741 agatcaaagg atcttcttga gatccttttt ttctgcgcgt aatctgctgc ttgcaaacaa
     7801 aaaaaccacc gctaccagcg gtggtttgtt tgccggatca agagctacca actctttttc
     7861 cgaaggtaac tggcttcagc agagcgcaga taccaaatac tgtccttcta gtgtagccgt
     7921 agttaggcca ccacttcaag aactctgtag caccgcctac atacctcgct ctgctaatcc
     7981 tgttaccagt ggctgctgcc agtggcgata agtcgtgtct taccgggttg gactcaagac
     8041 gatagttacc ggataaggcg cagcggtcgg gctgaacggg gggttcgtgc acacagccca
     8101 gcttggagcg aacgacctac accgaactga gatacctaca gcgtgagcta tgagaaagcg
     8161 ccacgcttcc cgaagggaga aaggcggaca ggtatccggt aagcggcagg gtcggaacag
     8221 gagagcgcac gagggagctt ccagggggaa acgcctggta tctttatagt cctgtcgggt
     8281 ttcgccacct ctgacttgag cgtcgatttt tgtgatgctc gtcagggggg cggagcctat
     8341 ggaaaaacgc cagcaacgcg gcctttttac ggttcctggc cttttgctgg ccttttgctc
     8401 acatgttctt tcctgcgtta tcccctgatt ctgtggataa ccgtattacc gcctttgagt
     8461 gagctgatac cgctcgccgc agccgaacga ccgagcgcag cgagtcagtg agcgaggaag
     8521 cggaagagcg cccaatacgc aaaccgcctc tccccgcgcg ttggccgatt cattaatgca
     8581 gctgtggaat gtgtgtcagt tagggtgtgg aaagtcccca ggctccccag caggcagaag
     8641 tatgcaaagc atgcatctca attagtcagc aaccaggtgt ggaaagtccc caggctcccc
     8701 agcaggcaga agtatgcaaa gcatgcatct caattagtca gcaaccatag tcccgcccct
     8761 aactccgccc atcccgcccc taactccgcc cagttccgcc cattctccgc cccatggctg
     8821 actaattttt tttatttatg cagaggccga ggccgcctcg gcctctgagc tattccagaa
     8881 gtagtgagga ggcttttttg gaggcctagg cttttgcaaa aagcttggac acaagacagg
     8941 cttgcgagat atgtttgaga ataccacttt atcccgcgtc agggagaggc agtgcgtaaa
     9001 aagacgcgga ctcatgtgaa atactggttt ttagtgcgcc agatctctat aatctcgcgc
     9061 aacctatttt cccctcgaac actttttaag ccgtagataa acaggctggg acacttcaca
     9121 tgagcgaaaa atacatcgtc acctgggaca tgttgcagat ccatgcacgt aaactcgcaa
     9181 gccgactgat gccttctgaa caatggaaag gcattattgc cgtaagccgt ggcggtctgt
     9241 accgggtgcg ttactggcgc gtgaactggg tattcgtcat gtcgataccg tttgtatttc
     9301 cagctacgat cacgacaacc agcgcgagct taaagtgctg aaacgcgcag aaggcgatgg
     9361 cgaaggcttc atcgttattg atgacctggt ggataccggt ggtactgcgg ttgcgattcg
     9421 tgaaatgtat ccaaaagcgc actttgtcac catcttcgca aaaccggctg gtcgtccgct
     9481 ggttgatgac tatgttgttg atatcccgca agatacctgg attgaacagc cgtgggatat
     9541 gggcgtcgta ttcgtcccgc caatctccgg tcgctaatct tttcaacgcc tggcactgcc
     9601 gggcgttgtt ctttttaact tcaggcgggt tacaatagtt tccagtaagt attctggagg
     9661 ctgcatccat gacacaggca aacctgagcg aaaccctgtt caaaccccgc tttaaacatc
     9721 ctgaaacctc gacgctagtc cgccgcttta atcacggcgc acaaccgcct gtgcagtcgg
     9781 cccttgatgg taaaaccatc cctcactggt atcgcatgat taaccgtctg atgtggatct
     9841 ggcgcggcat tgacccacgc gaaatcctcg acgtccaggc acgtattgtg atgagcgatg
     9901 ccgaacgtac cgacgatgat ttatacgata cggtgattgg ctaccgtggc ggcaactgga
     9961 tttatgagtg ggccccggat ctttgtgaag gaaccttact tctgtggtgt gacataattg
    10021 gacaaactac ctacagagat ttaaagctct aaggtaaata taaaattttt aagtgtataa
    10081 tgtgttaaac tactgattct aattgtttgt gtattttaga ttccaaccta tggaactgat
    10141 gaatgggagc agtggtggaa tgcctttaat gaggaaaacc tgttttgctc agaagaaatg
    10201 ccatctagtg atgatgaggc tactgctgac tctcaacatt ctactcctcc aaaaaagaag
    10261 agaaaggtag aagaccccaa ggactttcct tcagaattgc taagtttttt gagtcatgct
    10321 gtgtttagta atagaactct tgcttgcttt gctatttaca ccacaaagga aaaagctgca
    10381 ctgctataca agaaaattat ggaaaaatat tctgtaacct ttataagtag gcataacagt
    10441 tataatcata acatactgtt ttttcttact ccacacaggc atagagtgtc tgctattaat
    10501 aactatgctc aaaaattgtg tacctttagc tttttaattt gtaaaggggt taataaggaa
    10561 tatttgatgt atagtgcctt gactagagat cataatcagc cataccacat ttgtagaggt
    10621 tttacttgct ttaaaaaacc tcccacacct ccccctgaac ctgaaacata aaatgaatgc
    10681 aattgttgtt gttaacttgt ttattgcagc ttataatggt tacaaataaa gcaatagcat
    10741 cacaaatttc acaaataaag catttttttc actgcattct agttgtggtt tgtccaaact
    10801 catcaatgta tcttatcatg tctggatcaa ctggataact caagctaacc aaaatcatcc
    10861 caaacttccc accccatacc ctattaccac tgccaattac ctagtggttt catttactct
    10921 aaacctgtga ttcctctgaa ttattttcat tttaaagaaa ttgtatttgt taaatatgta
    10981 ctacaaactt agtagttgga agggctaatt cactcccaaa gaagacaaga tatccttgat
    11041 ctgtggatct accacacaca aggctacttc cctgattagc agaactacac accagggcca
    11101 ggggtcagat atccactgac ctttggatgg tgctacaagc tagtaccagt tgagccagat
    11161 aaggtagaag aggccaataa aggagagaac accagcttgt tacaccctgt gagcctgcat
    11221 gggatggatg acccggagag agaagtgtta gagtggaggt ttgacagccg cctagcattt
    11281 catcacgtgg cccgagagct gcatccggag tacttcaaga actgctgata tcgagcttgc
    11341 tacaagggac tttccgctgg ggactttcca gggaggcgtg gcctgggcgg gactggggag
    11401 tggcgagccc tcagatcctg catataagca gctgcttttt gcctgtactg ggtctctctg
    11461 gttagaccag atctgagcct gggagctctc tggctaacta gggaacccac tgcttaagcc
    11521 tcaataaagc ttgccttgag tgcttcaagt agtgtgtgcc cgtctgttgt gtgactctgg
    11581 taactagaga tccctcagac ccttttagtc agtgtggaaa atctctagca gtggcgcccg
    11641 aacagggact tgaaagcgaa agggaaacca gaggagctct ctcgacgcag gactcggctt
    11701 gctgaagcgc gcacggcaag aggcgagggg cggcgactgg tgagtacgcc aaaaattttg
    11761 actagcggag gctagaagga gagagatggg tgcgagagcg tcagtattaa gcgggggaga
    11821 attagatcgc gatgggaaaa aattcggtta aggccagggg gaaagaaaaa atataaatta
    11881 aaacatatag tatgggcaag cagggagcta gaacgattcg cagttaatcc tggcctgtta
    11941 gaaacatcag aaggctgtag acaaatactg ggacagctac aaccatccct tcagacagga
    12001 tcagaagaac ttagatcatt atataataca gtagcaaccc tctattgtgt gcatcaaagg
    12061 atagagataa aagacaccaa ggaagcttta gacaagatag aggaagagca aaacaaaagt
    12121 aagaccaccg cacagcaagc ggccggtgat cttcagacct ggacgatata tatgagggac
    12181 aattggagaa gtgaattata taaatataaa gtagtaaaaa ttgaaccatt aggagtagca
    12241 cccaccaagg caaagagaag agtggtgcag agagaaaaaa gagcagtggg aataggagct
    12301 ttgttccttg ggttcttggg agcagcagga agcactatgg gcgcagcgtc aatgacgctg
    12361 acggtacagg ccagacaatt attgtctggt atagtgcagc agcagaacaa tttgctgagg
    12421 gctattgagg cgcaacagca tctgttgcaa ctcacagtc
//
